>Addgene plasmid #245686 | pICSL62005 | addgene full sequence | sequence record 495757 | Addgene NGS Result
GTGGCTCTTCAGTGGACGAAAGGGCCTCGTGATACGCCTATTTTTATAGGTTAATGTCATGATAATAATG
GTTTCTTAGACGTCAGGTGGCACTTTTCGGGGAAATGTGCGCGGAACCCCTATTTGTTTATTTTTCTAAA
TACATTCAAATATGTATCCGCTCATGAGACAATAACCCTGATAAATGCTTCAATAATATTGAAAAAGGAA
GAGTATGCGCTCACGCAACTGGTCCAGAACCTTGACCGAACGCAGCGGTGGTAACGGCGCAGTGGCGGTT
TTCATGGCTTGTTATGACTGTTTTTTTTTGGGGTACAGTCTATGCCTCGGGCATCCAAGCAGCAAGCGCG
TTACGCCGTGGGTCGATGTTTGATGTTATGGAGCAGCAACGATGTTACGCAGCAGGGCAGTCGCCCTAAA
ACAAAGTTAAACATCATGAGGGAAGCGGTGATCGCCGAAGTATCGACTCAACTATCAGAGGTAGTTGGCG
TCATCGAGCGCCATCTCGAACCGACGTTGCTGGCCGTACATTTGTACGGCTCCGCAGTGGATGGCGGCCT
GAAGCCACACAGCGATATTGATTTGCTGGTTACGGTGACCGTAAGGCTTGATGAAACAACGCGGCGAGCT
TTGATCAACGACCTTTTGGAAACTTCGGCTTCCCCTGGAGAGAGCGAGATTCTCCGCGCTGTAGAAGTCA
CCATTGTTGTGCACGACGACATCATTCCGTGGCGTTATCCAGCTAAGCGCGAACTGCAATTTGGAGAATG
GCAGCGCAATGACATTCTTGCAGGTATCTTCGAGCCAGCCACGATCGACATTGATCTGGCTATCTTGCTG
ACAAAAGCAAGAGAACATAGCGTTGCCTTGGTAGGTCCAGCGGCGGAGGAACTCTTTGATCCGGTTCCTG
AACAGGATCTATTTGAGGCGCTAAATGAAACCTTAACGCTATGGAACTCGCCGCCCGACTGGGCTGGCGA
TGAGCGAAATGTAGTGCTTACGTTGTCCCGCATTTGGTACAGCGCAGTAACCGGCAAAATCGCGCCGAAG
GATGTCGCTGCCGACTGGGCAATGGAGCGCCTGCCGGCCCAGTATCAGCCCGTCATACTTGAAGCTAGAC
AGGCTTATCTTGGACAAGAAGAAGATCGCTTGGCCTCGCGCGCAGATCAGTTGGAAGAATTTGTCCATTA
CGTAAAAGGCGAGATCACCAAGGTAGTCGGCAAATAACTGTCAGACCAAGTTTACTCATATATACTTTAG
ATTGATTTAAAACTTCATTTTTAATTTAAAAGGATCTAGGTGAAGATCCTTTTTGATAATCTCATGACCA
AAATCCCTTAACGTGAGTTTTCGTTCCACTGAGCGTCAGACCCCGTAGAAAAGATCAAAGGATCTTCTTG
AGATCCTTTTTTTCTGCGCGTAATCTGCTGCTTGCAAACAAAAAAACCACCGCTACCAGCGGTGGTTTGT
TTGCCGGATCAAGAGCTACCAACTCTTTTTCCGAAGGTAACTGGCTTCAGCAGAGCGCAGATACCAAATA
CTGTTCTTCTAGTGTAGCCGTAGTTAGGCCACCACTTCAAGAACTCTGTAGCACCGCCTACATACCTCGC
TCTGCTAATCCTGTTACCAGTGGCTGCTGCCAGTGGCGATAAGTCGTGTCTTACCGGGTTGGACTCAAGA
CGATAGTTACCGGATAAGGCGCAGCGGTCGGGCTGAACGGGGGGTTCGTGCACACAGCCCAGCTTGGAGC
GAACGACCTACACCGAACTGAGATACCTACAGCGTGAGCTATGAGAAAGCGCCACGCTTCCCGAAGGGAG
AAAGGCGGACAGGTATCCGGTAAGCGGCAGGGTCGGAACAGGAGAGCGCACGAGGGAGCTTCCAGGGGGA
AACGCCTGGTATCTTTATAGTCCTGTCGGGTTTCGCCACCTCTGACTTGAGCGTCGATTTTTGTGATGCT
CGTCAGGGGGGCGGAGCCTATGGAAAAACGCCAGCAACGCGGCCTTTTTACGGTTCCTGGCCTTTTGCTG
GCCTTTTGCTCACATGTTCTTTCCTGCGTTATCCCCTGATTCTGTGGATAACCGTATTACCGCCTTTGAG
TGAGCTGATACCGCTCGCCGCAGCCGAACGACCGAGCGCAGCGAGTCAGTGAGCGAGGAAGCGGAAGAGC
GCCCAATACGCAAACCGCCTCTCCCCGCGCGTTGGCCGATTCATTAATCACTCTGTGGTCTCATAGAACT
GAGGAAATATATAGACAAATTAAGTTTGGTTCTATGAGTTCTAATTTGGACTTAAGAGTTGTTTGAAATT
CTATTTTATAGTGATGCTTATAATGTATTTGGACTGTTTTCTGCTGTGTGTAAGACCTTTTGGTCTGTGA
ACTGGAAACATACATGAATAAATTTCTTTGAATTTACTGGAATTTTTGCATCAACAAAAGAAAAATTGAA
GTTACTAACTTGTAAATGGAACAATTGTAATGTTAAAGGATATAAATATCTTAATATAGTGCGATACGAA
TCACACGAATGCAAGACTTTCTCTCTCTGCTCCCGCTCATGCTCTCGGTGCATGTTAGCTAAATATACAT
CGGTGCATCCATGGCAGGAGCATGAGGACGGGGATGAGGAAGGGAGTGAGGAGGGCCAAAAGAAGTACAC
ATAGTTTCCTTTGGGAGCCGCTTGAGACCACGAA
Features (pLannotate 1.2.2; 6 found; start..end, strand, type, name):
    110..214     +  promoter       AmpR promoter: bla
    205..285     -  CDS            int (fragment): INT2_ECOLX - Protein inferred from homology: Swiss-Prot protein existence level 3. Putative integrase believed to be involved in the insertion of antibiotic resistance genes into plasmids and transposons. From Escherichia coli.
    373..429     +  CDS            GmR (fragment): gentamycin acetyltransferase; aacC1; confers resistance to gentamycin
    436..1224    +  CDS            aadA: S3AD_ECOLX - Experimental evidence at protein level: Swiss-Prot protein existence level 1. Mediates bacterial resistance to the antibiotics streptomycin and spectinomycin. From Escherichia coli.
   1398..1986    +  rep_origin     ori: high-copy-number ColE1/pMB1/pBR322/pUC origin of replication
   2169..2218    +  CDS            lacI (fragment): lac repressor; lacI; The lac repressor binds to the lac operator to inhibit transcription in E. coli. This inhibition can be relieved by adding lactose or isopropyl-β-D-thiogalactopyranoside (IPTG).
