[The description below was written by a language model from this plasmid's Addgene catalogue record and pLannotate feature annotations shown in this document.]
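Description:
pICSL62005 is a Level 0 Golden Gate part plasmid for plant synthetic biology, built on the pICSL01054 backbone (2,247 bp) and carrying a 445 bp terminator module, NbHSP18.2 (TerP2) terminator P2, from Nicotiana benthamiana. By its name the part derives from an HSP18.2 heat-shock protein gene, although the record does not describe it further. Internal BsaI and BpiI recognition sites were removed by point mutation, so the part is compatible with the Type IIS enzymes used in hierarchical MoClo assembly. The module is defined by the overhangs TAGA and CGCT, a sub-position within the terminator region of the MoClo overhang syntax. This lets it be combined in a fixed order with compatible upstream parts when a transcriptional unit is assembled. The record lists the BsaI sites used to clone the insert as destroyed during cloning.

The plasmid is propagated in E. coli from a high-copy ColE1/pUC-type origin and is selected with spectinomycin. Resistance comes from the aadA gene, which also confers streptomycin resistance and lies downstream of an annotated bla (AmpR) promoter. The sequenced record is 2,694 nt, consistent with backbone plus insert. Automated annotation found only backbone elements: the promoter, aadA, the origin, and short fragments matching an integrase, a gentamicin acetyltransferase and lacI. These fragments are most likely remnants of the resistance cassette and cloning history rather than functional genes. The terminator insert itself is not annotated in the feature table. The plasmid has no expression function of its own and serves as a donor of a plant transcription terminator for Golden Gate assemblies.
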