Addgene plasmid #245686: pICSL62005
Purpose: Level 0 Golden Gate part NbHSP18.2 (TerP2) terminator P2, TAGA - CGCT
Depositing lab: Mark Youles. Depositing organization: Sainsbury Laboratory, Norwich.
Backbone
  Vector backbone: pICSL01054
  Backbone size w/o insert (bp): 2247
  Vector type: Synthetic Biology
Growth in bacteria
  Bacterial resistance: Spectinomycin, 50 μg/mL
  Growth temperature: 37°C
  Growth strain: DH5alpha
  Copy number: High Copy
Gene/Insert
  Gene/Insert name: NbHSP18.2 (TerP2) terminator P2
  Species: Nicotiana benthamiana
  Insert size (bp): 445
  Mutation: BsaI/BpiI sites removed by point-mutation
  Cloning method: Restriction Enzyme; 5′ cloning site BsaI (destroyed during cloning); 3′ cloning site BsaI (destroyed during cloning)
  Sequencing primers: 5′ TCACATGTTCTTTCCTGCG; 3′ GTCTCATGAGCGGATACATATTTGAATG
Terms and licenses: Academic/Nonprofit Terms; Industry Terms: Not Available to Industry
Depositor comments: Level 0 terminator module used for GoldenGate assemblies using the MoClo overhang syntax
How to cite: pICSL62005 was a gift from Mark Youles (Addgene plasmid # 245686 ; http://n2t.net/addgene:245686 ; RRID:Addgene_245686)
